>Addgene plasmid #183941 | pRS415-GPD-PPK | addgene full sequence | sequence record 363309 | Addgene NGS Result
GACGAAAGGGCCTCGTGATACGCCTATTTTTATAGGTTAATGTCATGATAATAATGGTTTCTTAGGACGG
ATCGCTTGCCTGTAACTTACACGCGCCTCGTATCTTTTAATGATGGAATAATTTGGGAATTTACTCTGTG
TTTATTTATTTTTATGTTTTGTATTTGGATTTTAGAAAGTAAATAAAGAAGGTAGAAGAGTTACGGAATG
AAGAAAAAAAAATAAACAAAGGTTTAAAAAATTTCAACAAAAAGCGTACTTTACATATATATTTATTAGA
CAAGAAAAGCAGATTAAATAGATATACATTCGATTAACGATAAGTAAAATGTAAAATCACAGGATTTTCG
TGTGTGGTCTTCTACACAGACAAGATGAAACAATTCGGCATTAATACCTGAGAGCAGGAAGAGCAAGATA
AAAGGTAGTATTTGTTGGCGATCCCCCTAGAGTCTTTTACATCTTCGGAAAACAAAAACTATTTTTTCTT
TAATTTCTTTTTTTACTTTCTATTTTTAATTTATATATTTATATTAAAAAATTTAAATTATAATTATTTT
TATAGCACGTGATGAAAAGGACCCAGGTGGCACTTTTCGGGGAAATGTGCGCGGAACCCCTATTTGTTTA
TTTTTCTAAATACATTCAAATATGTATCCGCTCATGAGACAATAACCCTGATAAATGCTTCAATAATATT
GAAAAAGGAAGAGTATGAGTATTCAACATTTCCGTGTCGCCCTTATTCCCTTTTTTGCGGCATTTTGCCT
TCCTGTTTTTGCTCACCCAGAAACGCTGGTGAAAGTAAAAGATGCTGAAGATCAGTTGGGTGCACGAGTG
GGTTACATCGAACTGGATCTCAACAGCGGTAAGATCCTTGAGAGTTTTCGCCCCGAAGAACGTTTTCCAA
TGATGAGCACTTTTAAAGTTCTGCTATGTGGCGCGGTATTATCCCGTATTGACGCCGGGCAAGAGCAACT
CGGTCGCCGCATACACTATTCTCAGAATGACTTGGTTGAGTACTCACCAGTCACAGAAAAGCATCTTACG
GATGGCATGACAGTAAGAGAATTATGCAGTGCTGCCATAACCATGAGTGATAACACTGCGGCCAACTTAC
TTCTGACAACGATCGGAGGACCGAAGGAGCTAACCGCTTTTTTGCACAACATGGGGGATCATGTAACTCG
CCTTGATCGTTGGGAACCGGAGCTGAATGAAGCCATACCAAACGACGAGCGTGACACCACGATGCCTGTA
GCAATGGCAACAACGTTGCGCAAACTATTAACTGGCGAACTACTTACTCTAGCTTCCCGGCAACAATTAA
TAGACTGGATGGAGGCGGATAAAGTTGCAGGACCACTTCTGCGCTCGGCCCTTCCGGCTGGCTGGTTTAT
TGCTGATAAATCTGGAGCCGGTGAGCGTGGGTCTCGCGGTATCATTGCAGCACTGGGGCCAGATGGTAAG
CCCTCCCGTATCGTAGTTATCTACACGACGGGGAGTCAGGCAACTATGGATGAACGAAATAGACAGATCG
CTGAGATAGGTGCCTCACTGATTAAGCATTGGTAACTGTCAGACCAAGTTTACTCATATATACTTTAGAT
TGATTTAAAACTTCATTTTTAATTTAAAAGGATCTAGGTGAAGATCCTTTTTGATAATCTCATGACCAAA
ATCCCTTAACGTGAGTTTTCGTTCCACTGAGCGTCAGACCCCGTAGAAAAGATCAAAGGATCTTCTTGAG
ATCCTTTTTTTCTGCGCGTAATCTGCTGCTTGCAAACAAAAAAACCACCGCTACCAGCGGTGGTTTGTTT
GCCGGATCAAGAGCTACCAACTCTTTTTCCGAAGGTAACTGGCTTCAGCAGAGCGCAGATACCAAATACT
GTTCTTCTAGTGTAGCCGTAGTTAGGCCACCACTTCAAGAACTCTGTAGCACCGCCTACATACCTCGCTC
TGCTAATCCTGTTACCAGTGGCTGCTGCCAGTGGCGATAAGTCGTGTCTTACCGGGTTGGACTCAAGACG
ATAGTTACCGGATAAGGCGCAGCGGTCGGGCTGAACGGGGGGTTCGTGCACACAGCCCAGCTTGGAGCGA
ACGACCTACACCGAACTGAGATACCTACAGCGTGAGCTATGAGAAAGCGCCACGCTTCCCGAAGGGAGAA
AGGCGGACAGGTATCCGGTAAGCGGCAGGGTCGGAACAGGAGAGCGCACGAGGGAGCTTCCAGGGGGAAA
CGCCTGGTATCTTTATAGTCCTGTCGGGTTTCGCCACCTCTGACTTGAGCGTCGATTTTTGTGATGCTCG
TCAGGGGGGCGGAGCCTATGGAAAAACGCCAGCAACGCGGCCTTTTTACGGTTCCTGGCCTTTTGCTGGC
CTTTTGCTCACATGTTCTTTCCTGCGTTATCCCCTGATTCTGTGGATAACCGTATTACCGCCTTTGAGTG
AGCTGATACCGCTCGCCGCAGCCGAACGACCGAGCGCAGCGAGTCAGTGAGCGAGGAAGCGGAAGAGCGC
CCAATACGCAAACCGCCTCTCCCCGCGCGTTGGCCGATTCATTAATGCAGCTGGCACGACAGGTTTCCCG
ACTGGAAAGCGGGCAGTGAGCGCAACGCAATTAATGTGAGTTAGCTCACTCATTAGGCACCCCAGGCTTT
ACACTTTATGCTTCCGGCTCGTATGTTGTGTGGAATTGTGAGCGGATAACAATTTCACACAGGAAACAGC
TATGACCATGATTACGCCAAGCGCGCAATTAACCCTCACTAAAGGGAACAAAAGCTGGAGCTCAGTTTAT
CATTATCAATACTCGCCATTTCAAAGAATACGTAAATAATTAATAGTAGTGATTTTCCTAACTTTATTTA
GTCAAAAAATTAGCCTTTTAATTCTGCTGTAACCCGTACATGCCCAAAATAGGGGGCGGGTTACACAGAA
TATATAACATCGTAGGTGTCTGGGTGAACAGTTTATTCCTGGCATCCACTAAATATAATGGAGCCCGCTT
TTTAAGCTGGCATCCAGAAAAAAAAAGAATCCCAGCACCAAAATATTGTTTTCTTCACCAACCATCAGTT
CATAGGTCCATTCTCTTAGCGCAACTACAGAGAACAGGGGCACAAACAGGCAAAAAACGGGCACAACCTC
AATGGAGTGATGCAACCTGCCTGGAGTAAATGATGACACAAGGCAATTGACCCACGCATGTATCTATCTC
ATTTTCTTACACCTTCTATTACCTTCTGCTCTCTCTGATTTGGAAAAAGCTGAAAAAAAAGGTTGAAACC
AGTTCCCTGAAATTATTCCCCTACTTGACTAATAAGTATATAAAGACGGTAGGTATTGATTGTAATTCTG
TAAATCTATTTCTTAAACTTCTTAAATTCTACTTTTATAGTTAGTCTTTTTTTTAGTTTTAAAACACCAG
AACTTAGTTTCGACGGATTCTAGAACTAGTGGATCCCCCGGGCTGCAGGAATTCGATATCAAGCTTATGG
GTCAGGAAAAGCTATACATCGAAAAAGAGCTCAGTTGGTTATCGTTCAATGAACGCGTGCTTCAGGAAGC
GGCGGACAAATCTAACCCGCTGATTGAAAGGATGCGTTTCCTGGGGATCTATTCCAATAACCTTGATGAG
TTCTATAAAGTCCGCTTCGCTGAACTGAAGCGACGCATCATTATTAGCGAAGAACAAGGCTCCAACTCTC
ATTCCCGCCATTTACTGGGCAAAATTCAGTCCCGGGTGCTGAAAGCCGATCAGGAATTCGACGGCCTCTA
CAACGAGCTATTGCTGGAGATGGCGCGCAACCAGATCTTCCTGATTAATGAACGCCAGCTCTCCGTCAAT
CAACAAAACTGGCTGCGTCATTATTTTAAGCAGTATCTGCGTCAGCACATTACGCCGATTTTAATCAATC
CTGACACTGACTTAGTGCAGTTCCTGAAAGATGATTACACCTATCTGGCGGTGGAAATTATCCGTGGCGA
TACCATCCGTTACGCGCTGCTGGAGATCCCATCAGATAAAGTGCCGCGCTTTGTGAATTTACCGCCAGAA
GCGCCGCGTCGACGCAAGCCGATGATTCTTCTGGATAACATTCTGCGTTACTGCCTTGATGATATTTTCA
AAGGCTTCTTTGATTATGACGCGCTGAATGCCTATTCAATGAAGATGACCCGCGATGCCGAATACGATTT
AGTGCATGAGATGGAAGCCAGCCTGATGGAGTTGATGTCTTCCAGTCTCAAGCAGCGTTTAACTGCTGAG
CCGGTGCGTTTTGTTTATCAGCGCGATATGCCCAATGCGCTGGTTGAAGTGTTACGCGAAAAACTGACTA
TTTCCCGCTACGACTCCATCGTCCCCGGCGGTCGTTATCATAATTTTAAAGACTTTATTAATTTCCCCAA
TGTCGGCAAAGCCAATCTGGTGAACAAACCACTGCCGCGTTTACGCCATATTTGGTTTGATAAAGCCCAG
TTCCGCAATGGTTTTGATGCCATTCGCGAACGCGATGTGTTGCTCTATTATCCTTATCACACCTTTGAGC
ATGTGCTGGAACTGCTGCGTCAGGCTTCGTTCGACCCGAGCGTACTGGCGATTAAAATTAACATTTACCG
CGTGGCGAAAGATTCACGCATCATCGACTCGATGATCCACGCCGCACATAACGGTAAGAAAGTCACCGTG
GTGGTTGAGTTACAGGCGCGTTTCGACGAAGAAGCCAACATTCACTGGGCGAAGCGCCTGACCGAAGCAG
GCGTGCACGTTATCTTCTCTGCGCCGGGGCTGAAAATTCACGCCAAACTGTTCCTGATTTCACGTAAAGA
AAACGGTGAAGTGGTGCGTTATGCACACATCGGGACCGGGAACTTTAACGAAAAAACCGCGCGTCTTTAT
ACTGACTATTCGTTGCTGACCGCCGATGCGCGCATCACCAACGAAGTACGGCGGGTATTTAACTTTATTG
AAAACCCATACCGTCCGGTGACATTTGATTATTTAATGGTATCGCCGCAAAACTCCCGCCGCCTATTGTA
TGAAATGGTGGACCGCGAGATCGCCAACGCGCAGCAAGGGCTGCCCAGTGGTATCACCCTGAAGCTAAAT
AACCTTGTCGATAAAGGCCTGGTTGATCGTCTGTATGCGGCCTCCAGCTCCGGCGTACCGGTTAATCTGC
TGGTTCGCGGAATGTGTTCGCTGATCCCCAATCTGGAAGGCATTAGCGACAACATTCGTGCCATCAGTAT
TGTTGACCGTTACCTTGAACATGACCGGGTTTATATTTTTGAAAATGGCGGCGATAAAAAGGTCTACCTT
TCTTCCGCCGACTGGATGACGCGCAATATTGATTATCGTATTGAAGTGGCGACGCCGCTGCTCGATCCGC
GCCTGAAGCAGCGGGTACTGGACATCATCGACATATTGTTCAGCGATACGGTCAAAGCACGTTATATCGA
TAAAGAACTCAGTAATCGCTACGTTCCCCGCGGCAATCGCCGCAAAGTACGGGCGCAGTTGGCGATTTAT
GACTACATCAAATCACTCGAACAACCTGAATAACTCGAGTCATGTAATTAGTTATGTCACGCTTACATTC
ACGCCCTCCCCCCACATCCGCTCTAACCGAAAAGGAAGGAGTTAGACAACCTGAAGTCTAGGTCCCTATT
TATTTTTTTATAGTTATGTTAGTATTAAGAACGTTATTTATATTTCAAATTTTTCTTTTTTTTCTGTACA
GACGCGTGTACGCATGTAACATTATACTGAAAACCTTGCTTGAGAAGGTTTTGGGACGCTCGAAGGCTTT
AATTTGCGGCCGGTACCCAATTCGCCCTATAGTGAGTCGTATTACGCGCGCTCACTGGCCGTCGTTTTAC
AACGTCGTGACTGGGAAAACCCTGGCGTTACCCAACTTAATCGCCTTGCAGCACATCCCCCTTTCGCCAG
CTGGCGTAATAGCGAAGAGGCCCGCACCGATCGCCCTTCCCAACAGTTGCGCAGCCTGAATGGCGAATGG
[124 nt withheld, positions 6021-6144]
C
[91 nt withheld, positions 6146-6236]
A
[49 nt withheld, positions 6238-6286]
CCTTTGACGTTGGAGTCCACGTTCTTT
[37 nt withheld, positions 6314-6350]
ACCCTATCTCGGTCTATTCTTTTGATTTATAAGGGATTTTGCCGATTTCGGCCTATTGGTTAAAAAATGA
GCTGATTTAACAAAAATTTAACGCGAATTTTAACAAAATATTAACGCTTACAATTTCCTGATGCGGTATT
TTCTCCTTACGCATCTGTGCGGTATTTCACACCGCATATCGACCGGTCGAGGAGAACTTCTAGTATATCT
ACATACCTAATATTATTGCCTTATTAAAAATGGAATCCCAACAATTACATCAAAATCCACATTCTCTTCA
AAATCAATTGTCCTGTACTTCCTTGTTCATGTGTGTTCAAAAACGTTATATTTATAGGATAATTATACTC
TATTTCTCAACAAGTAATTGGTTGTTTGGCCGAGCGGTCTAAGGCGCCTGATTCAAGAAATATCTTGACC
GCAGTTAACTGTGGGAATACTCAGGTATCGTAAGATGCAAGAGTTCGAATCTCTTAGCAACCATTATTTT
TTTCCTCAACATAACGAGAACACACAGGGGCGCTATCGCACAGAATCAAATTCGATGACTGGAAATTTTT
TGTTAATTTCAGAGGTCGCCTGACGCATATACCTTTTTCAACTGAAAAATTGGGAGAAAAAGGAAAGGTG
AGAGCGCCGGAACCGGCTTTTCATATAGAATAGAGAAGCGTTCATGACTAAATGCTTGCATCACAATACT
TGAAGTTGACAATATTATTTAAGGACCTATTGTTTTTTCCAATAGGTGGTTAGCAATCGTCTTACTTTCT
AACTTTTCTTACCTTTTACATTTCAGCAATATATATATATATATTTCAAGGATATACCATTCTAATGTCT
GCCCCTAAGAAGATCGTCGTTTTGCCAGGTGACCACGTTGGTCAAGAAATCACAGCCGAAGCCATTAAGG
TTCTTAAAGCTATTTCTGATGTTCGTTCCAATGTCAAGTTCGATTTCGAAAATCATTTAATTGGTGGTGC
TGCTATCGATGCTACAGGTGTTCCACTTCCAGATGAGGCGCTGGAAGCCTCCAAGAAGGCTGATGCCGTT
TTGTTAGGTGCTGTGGGTGGTCCTAAATGGGGTACCGGTAGTGTTAGACCTGAACAAGGTTTACTAAAAA
TCCGTAAAGAACTTCAATTGTACGCCAACTTAAGACCATGTAACTTTGCATCCGACTCTCTTTTAGACTT
ATCTCCAATCAAGCCACAATTTGCTAAAGGTACTGACTTCGTTGTTGTCAGAGAATTAGTGGGAGGTATT
TACTTTGGTAAGAGAAAGGAAGACGATGGTGATGGTGTCGCTTGGGATAGTGAACAATACACCGTTCCAG
AAGTGCAAAGAATCACAAGAATGGCCGCTTTCATGGCCCTACAACATGAGCCACCATTGCCTATTTGGTC
CTTGGATAAAGCTAATGTTTTGGCCTCTTCAAGATTATGGAGAAAAACTGTGGAGGAAACCATCAAGAAC
GAATTCCCTACATTGAAGGTTCAACATCAATTGATTGATTCTGCCGCCATGATCCTAGTTAAGAACCCAA
CCCACCTAAATGGTATTATAATCACCAGCAACATGTTTGGTGATATCATCTCCGATGAAGCCTCCGTTAT
CCCAGGTTCCTTGGGTTTGTTGCCATCTGCGTCCTTGGCCTCTTTGCCAGACAAGAACACCGCATTTGGT
TTGTACGAACCATGCCACGGTTCTGCTCCAGATTTGCCAAAGAATAAGGTCAACCCTATCGCCACTATCT
TGTCTGCTGCAATGATGTTGAAATTGTCATTGAACTTGCCTGAAGAAGGTAAGGCCATTGAAGATGCAGT
TAAAAAGGTTTTGGATGCAGGTATCAGAACTGGTGATTTAGGTGGTTCCAACAGTACCACCGAAGTCGGT
GATGCTGTCGCCGAAGAAGTTAAGAAAATCCTTGCTTAAAAAGATTCTCTTTTTTTATGATATTTGTACA
TAAACTTTATAAATGAAATTCATAATAGAAACGACACGAAATTACAAAATGGAATATGTTCATAGGGTAG
ACGAAACTATATACGCAATCTACATACATTTATCAAGAAGGAGAAAAAGGAGGATGTAAAGGAATACAGG
TAAGCAAATTGATACTAATGGCTCAACGTGATAAGGAAAAAGAATTGCACTTTAACATTAATATTGACAA
GGAGGAGGGCACCACACAAAAAGTTAGGTGTAACAGAAAATCATGAAACTATGATTCCTAATTTATATAT
TGGAGGATTTTCTCTAAAAAAAAAAAAATACAACAAATAAAAAACACTCAATGACCTGACCATTTGATGG
AGTTTAAGTCAATACCTTCTTGAACCATTTCCCATAATGGTGAAAGTTCCCTCAAGAATTTTACTCTGTC
AGAAACGGCCTTAACGACGTAGTCGATATGGTGCACTCTCAGTACAATCTGCTCTGATGCCGCATAGTTA
AGCCAGCCCCGACACCCGCCAACACCCGCTGACGCGCCCTGACGGGCTTGTCTGCTCCCGGCATCCGCTT
ACAGACAAGCTGTGACCGTCTCCGGGAGCTGCATGTGTCAGAGGTTTTCACCGTCATCACCGAAACGCGC
GA
Features (pLannotate 1.2.2; 23 found; start..end, strand, type, name):
     70..573     -  misc_feature   CEN/ARS: S. cerevisiae CEN6 centromere fused to an autonomously replicating sequence
    610..714     +  promoter       AmpR promoter: bla
    715..1575    +  CDS            AmpR: β-lactamase; bla; confers resistance to ampicillin, carbenicillin, and related antibiotics
   1746..2334    +  rep_origin     ori: high-copy-number ColE1/pMB1/pBR322/pUC origin of replication
   2517..2609    +  CDS            lacI (fragment): lac repressor; lacI; The lac repressor binds to the lac operator to inhibit transcription in E. coli. This inhibition can be relieved by adding lactose or isopropyl-β-D-thiogalactopyranoside (IPTG).
   2622..2643    +  protein_bind   CAP binding site: CAP binding activates transcription in the presence of cAMP. E. coli catabolite activator protein
   2658..2688    +  promoter       lac promoter: promoter for the E. coli lac operon
   2696..2712    +  protein_bind   lac operator: The lac repressor binds to the lac operator to inhibit transcription in E. coli. This inhibition can be relieved by adding lactose or isopropyl-β-D-thiogalactopyranoside (IPTG). lac repressor encoded by lacI
   2757..2775    +  promoter       T3 promoter: promoter for bacteriophage T3 RNA polymerase
   2800..3443    +  promoter       GAP promoter: S. cerevisiae TDH3; promoter for glyceraldehyde-3-phosphate dehydrogenase
   3449..3498    +  misc_feature   MCS (fragment): pBluescript multiple cloning site
   3497..5560    +  CDS            ppk: PPK1_ECOLI - Experimental evidence at protein level: Swiss-Prot protein existence level 1. Catalyzes the reversible transfer of the terminal phosphate of ATP to form a long-chain polyphosphate (polyP). Can form linear polymers of orthophosphate with chain lengths up to 1000 or more. Can use GTP instead of ATP, but the efficiency of GTP is 5% that of ATP. Also exhibits several other enzymatic activities, which include: ATP synthesis from polyP in the presence of excess ADP, general nucleoside- diphosphate kinase activity, linear guanosine 5'-tetraphosphate (ppppG) synthesis and autophosphorylat
   5570..5817    +  terminator     CYC1 terminator: S. cerevisiae CYC1; transcription terminator for CYC1
   5836..5854    -  promoter       T7 promoter: promoter for bacteriophage T7 RNA polymerase
   5862..6017    +  CDS            lacZα (fragment): LacZα fragment of β-galactosidase; lacZ fragment
   6021..6449    +  rep_origin     f1 ori (sequence partly withheld): f1 bacteriophage origin of replication; arrow indicates direction of (+) strand synthesis
   6477..6529    -  misc_feature   bom (fragment): basis of mobility region from pBR322
   6560..6637    +  CDS            YO192_YEAST (fragment): Experimental evidence at protein level: Swiss-Prot protein existence level 1. From Saccharomyces cerevisiae (strain ATCC 204508 / S288c) (Baker's yeast).
   6777..7184    +  promoter       LEU2 promoter: S. cerevisiae LEU2
   7185..8279    +  CDS            LEU2: 3-isopropylmalate dehydrogenase, required for leucine biosynthesis; S. cerevisiae LEU2; yeast auxotrophic marker
   8641..8757    -  CDS            NFS1 (fragment): NFS1_YEAST - Also known as SPL1 From Saccharomyces cerevisiae (strain ATCC 204508 / S288c) (Baker's yeast).
   8756..8806    -  misc_feature   bom (fragment): basis of mobility region from pBR322
   8908..1       -  CDS            rop (fragment) (across the origin): Rop protein, which maintains plasmids at low copy number; rop
