[The description below was written by a language model from this plasmid's Addgene catalogue record and pLannotate feature annotations shown in this document.]
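Description:
pRS415-GPD-PPK is a yeast expression plasmid of about 8.9 kb built on the pRS415 shuttle backbone. It is designed to produce wild-type Escherichia coli polyphosphate kinase (PPK, the ppk gene product) in Saccharomyces cerevisiae. In yeast it is maintained through a CEN6 centromere fused to an autonomously replicating sequence, which gives stable, low-copy, chromosome-like segregation. Selection is by the LEU2 auxotrophic marker, expressed from its own promoter, in leucine-auxotrophic hosts. In E. coli the plasmid replicates to high copy from a ColE1/pUC-type origin and is selected with ampicillin through the bla β-lactamase gene. An f1 phage origin is also present. The annotated lac promoter/operator and lacZα fragments, the flanking T3 and T7 promoters, and short fragments of lacI, bom, rop and neighbouring yeast genes are backbone remnants rather than functional parts of the payload.

The expression cassette places the ppk coding sequence downstream of the strong constitutive GPD (TDH3, glyceraldehyde-3-phosphate dehydrogenase) promoter, with a short remnant of the pBluescript polylinker between them, and is followed by the CYC1 transcription terminator. No epitope tag or reporter fusion is annotated, and the restriction sites used for cloning are not recorded. PPK transfers the terminal phosphate of ATP to build long linear polyphosphate chains, so expressing this bacterial enzyme in yeast should provide a way to synthesise polyphosphate independently of the cell's own machinery. The associated publication concerns a stress response initiated by nonvacuolar polyphosphate and the enzymes that counter it, which fits use of this plasmid to generate polyphosphate outside the vacuole and study its cellular consequences.
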