Addgene plasmid #183941: pRS415-GPD-PPK
Purpose: Expresses E. coli PPK from yeast GPD promoter
Depositing lab: Michael Downey. Depositing organization: University of Ottawa. Publication: Ddp1 Cooperates with Ppx1 to Counter a Stress Response Initiated by Nonvacuolar Polyphosphate. McCarthy L, Abramchuk I, Wafy G, Denoncourt A, Lavallee-Adam M, Downey M. mBio. 2022 Aug 30;13(4):e0039022. doi: 10.1128/mbio.00390-22. Epub 2022 Jul 7. PubMed 35862758.
Backbone
  Vector backbone: pRS415
  Vector type: Yeast Expression
  Selectable markers: LEU2
Growth in bacteria
  Bacterial resistance: Ampicillin, 100 μg/mL
  Growth temperature: 37°C
  Growth strain: DH5alpha
  Copy number: High Copy
Gene/Insert
  Gene/Insert name: PPK
  Species: E. coli
  Mutation: WT
  Entrez Gene: ppk (a.k.a. b2501, ECK2497)
  Promoter: GPD
  Cloning method: Restriction Enzyme; 5′ cloning site Unknown (unknown if destroyed)
Terms and licenses: Academic/Nonprofit Terms; Industry Terms: Not Available to Industry
How to cite: pRS415-GPD-PPK was a gift from Michael Downey (Addgene plasmid # 183941 ; http://n2t.net/addgene:183941 ; RRID:Addgene_183941)
